>Addgene plasmid #23721 | pDONR223-STK17B | depositor partial sequence | sequence record 10928 | Author sequence
ATGTCGAGGAGGAGATTTGATTGCCGAAGTATTTCAGGCCTACTAACTACAACTCCTCAAATTCCAATAA
AAATGGAAAACTTTAATAATTTCTATATACTTACATCTAAAGAGCTAGGGAGAGGTAAATTTGCTGTGGT
TAGACAATGTATATCAAAATCTACTGGCCAAGAATATGCTGCAAAATTTCTAAAAAAGAGAAGAAGAGGA
CAGGATTGTCGGGCAGAAATTTTACACGAGATTGCTGTGCTTGAATTGGCAAAGTCTTGTCCCCGTGTTA
TTAATCTTCATGAGGTCTATGAAAATACAAGTGAAATCATTTTGATATTGGAATATGCTGCAGGTGGAGA
AATTTTCAGCCTGTGTTTACCTGAGTTGGCTGAAATGGTTTCTGAAAATGATGTTATCAGACTCATTAAA
CAAATACTTGAAGGAGTTTATTATCTACATCAGAATAACATTGTACACCTTGATTTAAAGCCACAGAATA
TATTACTGAGCAGCATATACCCTCTCGGGGACATTAAAATAGTAGATTTTGGAATGTCTCGAAAAATAGG
GCATGCGTGTGAACTTCGGGAAATCATGGGAACACCAGAATATTTAGCTCCAGAAATCCTGAACTATGAT
CCCATTACCACAGCAACAGATATGTGGAATATTGGTATAATAGCATATATGTTGTTAACTCACACATCAC
CATTTGTGGGAGAAGATAATCAAGAAACATACCTCAATATCTCTCAAGTTAATGTAGATTATTCGGAAGA
AACTTTTTCATCAGTTTCACAGCTGGCCACAGACTTTATTCAGAGCCTTTTAGTAAAAAATCCAGAGAAA
AGACCAACAGCAGAGATATGCCTTTCTCATTCTTGGCTACAGCAGTGGGACTTTGAAAACTTGTTTCACC
CTGAAGAAACTTCCAGTTCCTCTCAAACTCAGGATCATTCTGTAAGGTCCTCTGAAGACAAGACTTCTAA
ATCCTCCTGTAATGGAACCTGTGGTGATAGAGAAGACAAAGAGAATATCCCAGAGGATAGCAGCATGGTT
TCCAAAAGATTTCGTTTCGATGACTCATTACCCAATCCCCATGAACTTGTTTCAGATTTGCTCTGTTAG
