>Addgene plasmid #23721 | pDONR223-STK17B | addgene partial sequence | sequence record 29487 | 23721 with M13pUC-fwd
CTCGGGCCCAATAATGATTTTATTTTGACTGATAGTGACCTGTTCGTTGCAACAAATTGATGAGCAATGC
TTTTTTATAATGCCAACTTTGTACAAAAAAGTTGGCATGTCGAGGAGGAGATTTGATTGCCGAAGTATTT
CAGGCCTACTAACTACAACTCCTCAAATTCCAATAAAAATGGAAAACTTTAATAATTTCTATATACTTAC
ATCTAAAGAGCTAGGGAGAGGTAAATTTGCTGTGGTTAGACAATGTATATCAAAATCTACTGGCCAAGAA
TATGCTGCAAAATTTCTAAAAAAGAGAAGAAGAGGACAGGATTGTCGGGCAGAAATTTTACACGAGATTG
CTGTGCTTGAATTGGCAAAGTCTTGTCCCCGTGTTATTAATCTTCATGAGGTCTATGAAAATACAAGTGA
AATCATTTTGATATTGGAATATGCTGCAGGTGGAGAAATTTTCAGCCTGTGTTTACCTGAGTTGGCTGAA
ATGGTTTCTGAAAATGATGTTATCAGACTCATTAAACAAATACTTGAAGGAGTTTATTATCTACATCAGA
ATAACATTGTACACCTTGATTTAAAGCCACAGAATATATTACTGAGCAGCATATACCCTCTCGGGGACAT
TAAAATAGTAGATTTTGGAATGTCTCGAAAAT
