[The description below was written by a language model from this plasmid's Addgene catalogue record.]
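Description:
pDONR223-STK17B is a Gateway entry-type clone built on the Invitrogen pDONR223 donor backbone (about 5 kb without insert) and carrying the human STK17B open reading frame, which encodes serine/threonine kinase 17b, an apoptosis-associated kinase also known as DRAK2. The insert is recorded as 1,119 bp and was introduced by Gateway recombination. In such clones the ORF is normally flanked by attL-type recombination sites, although no feature table is provided to confirm the exact sites. The plasmid is maintained in E. coli as a high-copy replicon under spectinomycin selection. The record does not specify the origin of replication. M13 forward and reverse primer sites flank the insert for sequence verification.

The construct is a shuttle and storage clone rather than an expression vector. The record lists no promoter for driving the ORF in mammalian cells, and the depositor explicitly notes that it should not be transfected directly. The ORF deliberately lacks a stop codon, so that recombination into a destination vector places it in frame with a C-terminal epitope tag and a stop codon supplied by that vector. The depositor points to a companion set of lentiviral destination vectors (the pLX301 to pLX304 series), which are obtained separately and are intended for expressing these ORFs in mammalian cells.

The clone belongs to a kit of kinase ORFs. The associated publication concerns resistance to RAF inhibition through reactivation of the MAP kinase pathway, which is consistent with use of such clones in gain-of-function studies once they are transferred into expression vectors.
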