Addgene plasmid #23721: pDONR223-STK17B
Depositing lab: William Hahn & David Root. Depositing organization: Dana-Farber Cancer Institute. Publication: COT drives resistance to RAF inhibition through MAP kinase pathway reactivation. Johannessen CM, Boehm JS, Kim SY, Thomas SR, Wardwell L, Johnson LA, Emery CM, Stransky N, Cogdill AP, Barretina J, Caponigro G, Hieronymus H, Murray RR, Salehi-Ashtiani K, Hill DE, Vidal M, Zhao JJ, Yang X, Alkan O, Kim S, Harris JL, Wilson CJ, Myer VE, Finan PM, Root DE, Roberts TM, Golub T, Flaherty KT, Dummer R, Weber BL, Sellers WR, Schlegel R, Wargo JA, Hahn WC, Garraway LA. Nature. 2010 Dec 16;468(7326):968-72. doi: 10.1038/nature09627 PubMed 21107320.
Backbone
  Vector backbone: pDONR223
  Backbone manufacturer: Invitrogen
  Backbone size w/o insert (bp): 5005
  Vector type: Gateway Donor vector
Growth in bacteria
  Bacterial resistance: Spectinomycin, 50 μg/mL
  Growth temperature: 37°C
  Growth strain: DH5alpha
  Copy number: High Copy
Gene/Insert
  Gene/Insert name: STK17B (alt name: serine/threonine kinase 17b (apoptosis-inducing))
  Species: H. sapiens (human)
  Insert size (bp): 1119
  Entrez Gene: STK17B (a.k.a. DRAK2)
  Cloning method: Gateway Cloning
  Sequencing primers: 5′ M13pUC-fwd; 3′ M13rev
Terms and licenses: Academic/Nonprofit Terms; Industry Terms: Not Available to Industry
Depositor comments: The ORF has no Stop codon. This design enables easy recombination into a destination vector to add an epitope tag of choice and Stop codon to the ORF. Do NOT use this plasmid directly for transfections. A set of 4 custom lentiviral vectors is available ( pLX301 (http://www.addgene.org/25895/) , pLX302 (http://www.addgene.org/25896/) , pLX303 (http://www.addgene.org/25897/) , pLX304 (http://www.addgene.org/25890/) ) to be used to express these ORFs in mammalian cells. These plasmids are not included in the kit and must be ordered separately.
How to cite: pDONR223-STK17B was a gift from William Hahn & David Root (Addgene plasmid # 23721 ; http://n2t.net/addgene:23721 ; RRID:Addgene_23721)
